Addgene plasmid #173443: pBN081
Purpose: express E. coli E69 (O9a:K30) Wzc_K540M with Y705E
Depositing lab: James Naismith. Depositing organization: University of Oxford. Publication: The molecular basis of regulation of bacterial capsule assembly by Wzc. Yang Y, Liu J, Clarke BR, Seidel L, Bolla JR, Ward PN, Zhang P, Robinson CV, Whitfield C, Naismith JH. Nat Commun. 2021 Jul 16;12(1):4349. doi: 10.1038/s41467-021-24652-1. PubMed 34272394.
Backbone
  Vector backbone: pBAD24
  Backbone size w/o insert (bp): 4542
  Total vector size (bp): 6698
  Vector type: Bacterial Expression
Growth in bacteria
  Bacterial resistance: Ampicillin, 100 μg/mL
  Growth temperature: 37°C
  Growth strain: DH5alpha
  Copy number: Unknown
Gene/Insert
  Gene/Insert name: E. coli E69 (O9a:K30) Wzc_K540M with Y705E
  Species: Escherichia coli
  Insert size (bp): 2184
  Mutation: K540M, Y705E
  Promoter: araBAD
  Tag / fusion protein: hexa-histidine tag (C terminal on insert)
  Cloning method: Gibson Cloning
  Sequencing primers: 5′ pBADF; 3′ pBADR
Terms and licenses: Academic/Nonprofit Terms; Industry Terms: Not Available to Industry
How to cite: pBN081 was a gift from James Naismith (Addgene plasmid # 173443 ; http://n2t.net/addgene:173443 ; RRID:Addgene_173443)
