[The description below was written by a language model from this plasmid's Addgene catalogue record and pLannotate feature annotations shown in this document.]
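Description:
pBN081 is a bacterial expression plasmid built on the pBAD24 backbone for arabinose-inducible production of a mutant form of Wzc from Escherichia coli E69 (serotype O9a:K30). The insert of about 2.2 kb was introduced by Gibson assembly and sits downstream of the araBAD promoter. The divergently transcribed araC gene on the same plasmid supplies the regulator that represses this promoter in the absence of L-arabinose and activates it when the sugar is present, giving tightly controlled, titratable expression. The coding sequence carries two substitutions, K540M and Y705E, and ends in a C-terminal hexa-histidine tag for metal-affinity purification. The automated annotation labels the tag as a fragment of a longer His tag and matches the open reading frame to a homologous Klebsiella pneumoniae protein, but the catalogue entry identifies it as E. coli Wzc. Transcription is terminated by the rrnB T1 and T2 terminators, which are preceded by a 5S rRNA segment carried over from the rrnB region.

The plasmid is maintained in E. coli through a ColE1/pMB1-type origin and selected with ampicillin via the bla β-lactamase gene. An M13 phage origin is also present, along with non-functional pBR322 remnants (fragments of bom, rop, the tetracycline resistance gene and its promoter). The copy number is recorded as unknown. The associated study concerns how Wzc regulates bacterial capsule assembly, so the construct is evidently intended for overexpressing and purifying this Wzc variant. The record does not itself explain the functional rationale for each mutation.
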