Features (pLannotate 1.2.2; 16 found; start..end, strand, type, name):
      1..285     +  promoter       araBAD promoter: araBAD; promoter of the L-arabinose operon of E. coli; the araC regulatory gene is transcribed in the opposite direction (Guzman et al., 1995)
    320..2437    +  CDS            YC06_KLEPN: Experimental evidence at protein level: Swiss-Prot protein existence level 1. From Klebsiella pneumoniae.
   2483..2500    +  CDS            9xHis (fragment): 9xHis affinity tag
   2504..2521    +  misc_feature   MCS (fragment): pUC18/19 multiple cloning site
   2605..2720    +  ncRNA          5S rRNA: Accession: RF00001 - 5S ribosomal RNA
   2724..2810    +  terminator     rrnB T1 terminator: Escherichia coli rrnB; transcription terminator T1 from the E. coli rrnB gene
   2902..2929    +  terminator     rrnB T2 terminator: transcription terminator T2 from the E. coli rrnB gene
   2948..3039    +  promoter       AmpR promoter: bla
   3040..3900    +  CDS            AmpR: β-lactamase; bla; confers resistance to ampicillin, carbenicillin, and related antibiotics
   3942..4322    +  rep_origin     M13 ori (sequence partly withheld): M13 bacteriophage origin of replication; arrow indicates direction of (+) strand synthesis
   4508..5096    +  rep_origin     ori: high-copy-number ColE1/pMB1/pBR322/pUC origin of replication
   5282..5333    -  misc_feature   bom (fragment): basis of mobility region from pBR322
   5449..5488    -  CDS            rop (fragment): Rop protein, which maintains plasmids at low copy number; rop
   5489..5674    -  CDS            TcR (fragment): tetracycline efflux protein; tet; confers resistance to tetracycline
   5684..5702    +  promoter       tet promoter (fragment): E. coli promoter for tetracycline efflux protein gene
   5792..6670    -  CDS            araC: L-arabinose regulatory protein; araC
>Addgene plasmid #173443 | pBN081 | addgene full sequence | sequence record 344802 | Addgene NGS Result
AAGAAACCAATTGTCCATATTGCATCAGACATTGCCGTCACTGCGTCTTTTACTGGCTCTTCTCGCTAAC
CAAACCGGTAACCCCGCTTATTAAAAGCATTCTGTAACAAAGCGGGACCAAAGCCATGACAAAAACGCGT
AACAAAAGTGTCTATAATCACGGCAGAAAAGTCCACATTGATTATTTGCACGGCGTCACACTTTGCTATG
CCATAGCATTTTTATCCATAAGATTAGCGGATCCTACCTGACGCTTTTTATCGCAACTCTCTACTGTTTC
TCCATACCCGTTTTTTTGGGCTAGCAGGAGGAATTCACCATGACTTCAGTCACATCTAAGCAATCAACGA
TACTAGGATCTGATGAAATAGATTTAGGTCGCGTTATCGGTGAGCTAATTGATCATCGTAAGCTTATTAT
ATCTATAACATCGGTTTTTACCTTATTTGCAATACTCTATGCATTATTAGCGACTCCTATCTATGAGACG
GATGCGCTAATTCAAATAGAGCAGAAGCAAGGTAATGCTATACTAAGCAGTCTAAGTCAGGTTTTACCTG
ATGGCCAACCCCAATCTGCACCTGAAACAGCTTTGCTACAATCTCGAATGATTCTTGGCAAAACTATAGA
TGATTTAAACCTTCAGATTCAAATTGAACAAAAATATTTTCCTGTTATTGGCCGTGGGTTAGCAAGATTA
ATGGGAGAAAAACCAGGTAATATTGATATTACTCGGTTATATTTGCCTGATAGTGACGATATTAGTAATA
ATACTCCTAGTATAATATTAACAGTAAAAGATAAAGAAAATTATTCGATCAATAGCGATGGTATTCAACT
CAATGGGGTTGTAGGGACGTTATTAAATGAAAAAGGGATATCATTACTGGTTAACGAAATCGATGCTAAA
CCTGGAGATCAATTTGTTATTACACAGTTGCCTCGATTAAAGGCCATTTCTGATCTTTTAAAAAGTTTTA
GCGTTGCTGATTTGGGTAAAGATACGGGAATGTTAACGTTGACTCTTACTGGAGATAACCCAAAAAGAAT
ATCTCATATTTTGGACAGTATCAGTCAGAACTATCTTGCACAGAACATTGCTAGACAAGCTGCGCAGGAT
GCTAAAAGTCTCGAGTTTTTAAATCAACAATTACCCAAAGTTCGTGCCGAATTAGATTCTGCGGAAGACA
AGTTAAATGCTTATCGTAAGCAAAAAGACTCTGTTGACTTGAATATGGAAGCTAAATCAGTACTTGATCA
AATAGTTAACGTTGATAATCAACTAAATGAATTAACCTTCCGTGAGGCAGAAGTTTCACAGCTATATACT
AAGGAACATCCTACTTATAAGGCGTTAATGGAAAAACGGCAAACACTTCAAGAAGAAAAATCTAAACTTA
ATAAGCGCGTTAGTAGTATGCCCTCGACCCAGCAGGAGGTTCTGCGATTAAGTCGAGATGTTGAATCTGG
TCGTGCTGTATATTTGCAATTGCTAAATCGGCAACAAGAATTAAACATTGCCAAATCAAGTGCTATTGGC
AACGTTAGAATTATTGATAATGCTGTAACAGATCCTAATCCTGTAAGACCAAAGAAGACTATCATAATTG
TAATAGGTGTTGTTTTAGGGCTAATCGTTTCGGTTGTACTGGTATTGTTCCAAGTGTTTCTACGCCGTGG
TATCGAATCCCCAGAGCAACTCGAAGAAATCGGAATAAACGTGTATGCAAGTATTCCAATATCTGAATGG
CTTACAAAAAATGCTCGTCAGTCAGGGAAAGTCAGAAAAAATCAGTCAGACACATTGCTTGCTGTTGGTA
ATCCTGCCGATTTAGCTGTTGAGGCCATTCGTGGTTTACGCACAAGTTTGCATTTTGCAATGATGGAAGC
AAAAAATAATGTCCTAATGATATCGGGTGCTAGTCCAAGCGCAGGTATGACTTTTATTAGCAGTAACTTG
GCAGCCACTATAGCAATTACAGGGAAAAAAGTTTTATTCATTGATGCTGACCTTCGTAAGGGATATGCTC
ATAAAATGTTTGGTCATAAAAACGATAAAGGATTATCTGAGTTTTTATCTGGACAAGCCGCTGCTGAAAT
GATCATTGATAAAGTAGAAGGGGGGGGATTTGATTACATTGGTCGTGGACAAATTCCTCCAAACCCAGCT
GAATTACTTATGCATCCGCGTTTTGAACAATTATTAAATTGGGCCTCACAAAATTATGATTTAATTATAA
TAGATACACCTCCAATTTTGGCAGTGACAGATGCTGCGATTATTGGTCGATATGCTGGAACATGTCTATT
AGTCGCTCGCTTTGAAAAAAATACTGTTAAAGAAATTGATGTAAGTATGAAGCGGTTTGAGCAAAGTGGT
GTGGTAGTCAAAGGCTGTATACTTAACGGTGTTGTAAAGAAAGCTAGCAGCGAGTATAGATATGGCCATA
ATCATTATGGCTATTCTTATTATGATAAAAAACACCACCACCACCACCACTGACTGCAGGCATGCAAGCT
TGGCTGTTTTGGCGGATGAGAGAAGATTTTCAGCCTGATACAGATTAAATCAGAACGCAGAAGCGGTCTG
ATAAAACAGAATTTGCCTGGCGGCAGTAGCGCGGTGGTCCCACCTGACCCCATGCCGAACTCAGAAGTGA
AACGCCGTAGCGCCGATGGTAGTGTGGGGTCTCCCCATGCGAGAGTAGGGAACTGCCAGGCATCAAATAA
AACGAAAGGCTCAGTCGAAAGACTGGGCCTTTCGTTTTATCTGTTGTTTGTCGGTGAACGCTCTCCTGAG
TAGGACAAATCCGCCGGGAGCGGATTTGAACGTTGCGAAGCAACGGCCCGGAGGGTGGCGGGCAGGACGC
CCGCCATAAACTGCCAGGCATCAAATTAAGCAGAAGGCCATCCTGACGGATGGCCTTTTTGCGTTTCTAC
AAACTCTTTTGTTTATTTTTCTAAATACATTCAAATATGTATCCGCTCATGAGACAATAACCCTGATAAA
TGCTTCAATAATATTGAAAAAGGAAGAGTATGAGTATTCAACATTTCCGTGTCGCCCTTATTCCCTTTTT
TGCGGCATTTTGCCTTCCTGTTTTTGCTCACCCAGAAACGCTGGTGAAAGTAAAAGATGCTGAAGATCAG
TTGGGTGCACGAGTGGGTTACATCGAACTGGATCTCAACAGCGGTAAGATCCTTGAGAGTTTTCGCCCCG
AAGAACGTTTTCCAATGATGAGCACTTTTAAAGTTCTGCTATGTGGCGCGGTATTATCCCGTGTTGACGC
CGGGCAAGAGCAACTCGGTCGCCGCATACACTATTCTCAGAATGACTTGGTTGAGTACTCACCAGTCACA
GAAAAGCATCTTACGGATGGCATGACAGTAAGAGAATTATGCAGTGCTGCCATAACCATGAGTGATAACA
CTGCGGCCAACTTACTTCTGACAACGATCGGAGGACCGAAGGAGCTAACCGCTTTTTTGCACAACATGGG
GGATCATGTAACTCGCCTTGATCGTTGGGAACCGGAGCTGAATGAAGCCATACCAAACGACGAGCGTGAC
ACCACGATGCCTGTAGCAATGGCAACAACGTTGCGCAAACTATTAACTGGCGAACTACTTACTCTAGCTT
CCCGGCAACAATTAATAGACTGGATGGAGGCGGATAAAGTTGCAGGACCACTTCTGCGCTCGGCCCTTCC
GGCTGGCTGGTTTATTGCTGATAAATCTGGAGCCGGTGAGCGTGGGTCTCGCGGTATCATTGCAGCACTG
GGGCCAGATGGTAAGCCCTCCCGTATCGTAGTTATCTACACGACGGGGAGTCAGGCAACTATGGATGAAC
GAAATAGACAGATCGCTGAGATAGGTGCCTCACTGATTAAGCATTGGTAACTGTCAGACCAAGTTTACTC
ATATATACTTTAGATTGATT
[125 nt withheld, positions 3941-4065]
C
[141 nt withheld, positions 4067-4207]
CCTTTGACGTTGGAGTCCACGTTCTTT
[37 nt withheld, positions 4235-4271]
ACCCTATCTCGGGCTATTCTTTTGATTTATAAGGGATTTTGCCGATTTCGGCCTATTGGTTAAAAAATGA
GCTGATTTAACAAAAATTTAACGCGAATTTTAACAAAATATTAACGTTTACAATTTAAAAGGATCTAGGT
GAAGATCCTTTTTGATAATCTCATGACCAAAATCCCTTAACGTGAGTTTTCGTTCCACTGAGCGTCAGAC
CCCGTAGAAAAGATCAAAGGATCTTCTTGAGATCCTTTTTTTCTGCGCGTAATCTGCTGCTTGCAAACAA
AAAAACCACCGCTACCAGCGGTGGTTTGTTTGCCGGATCAAGAGCTACCAACTCTTTTTCCGAAGGTAAC
TGGCTTCAGCAGAGCGCAGATACCAAATACTGTCCTTCTAGTGTAGCCGTAGTTAGGCCACCACTTCAAG
AACTCTGTAGCACCGCCTACATACCTCGCTCTGCTAATCCTGTTACCAGTGGCTGCTGCCAGTGGCGATA
AGTCGTGTCTTACCGGGTTGGACTCAAGACGATAGTTACCGGATAAGGCGCAGCGGTCGGGCTGAACGGG
GGGTTCGTGCACACAGCCCAGCTTGGAGCGAACGACCTACACCGAACTGAGATACCTACAGCGTGAGCTA
TGAGAAAGCGCCACGCTTCCCGAAGGGAGAAAGGCGGACAGGTATCCGGTAAGCGGCAGGGTCGGAACAG
GAGAGCGCACGAGGGAGCTTCCAGGGGGAAACGCCTGGTATCTTTATAGTCCTGTCGGGTTTCGCCACCT
CTGACTTGAGCGTCGATTTTTGTGATGCTCGTCAGGGGGGCGGAGCCTATGGAAAAACGCCAGCAACGCG
GCCTTTTTACGGTTCCTGGCCTTTTGCTGGCCTTTTGCTCACATGTTCTTTCCTGCGTTATCCCCTGATT
CTGTGGATAACCGTATTACCGCCTTTGAGTGAGCTGATACCGCTCGCCGCAGCCGAACGACCGAGCGCAG
CGAGTCAGTGAGCGAGGAAGCGGAAGAGCGCCTGATGCGGTATTTTCTCCTTACGCATCTGTGCGGTATT
TCACACCGCATAGGGTCATGGCTGCGCCCCGACACCCGCCAACACCCGCTGACGCGCCCTGACGGGCTTG
TCTGCTCCCGGCATCCGCTTACAGACAAGCTGTGACCGTCTCCGGGAGCTGCATGTGTCAGAGGTTTTCA
CCGTCATCACCGAAACGCGCGAGGCAGAAGGAGATGGCGCCCAACAGTCCCCCGGCCACGGGGCCTGCCA
CCATACCCACGCCGAAACAAGCGCTCATGAGCCCGAAGTGGCGAGCCCGATCTTCCCCATCGGTGATGTC
GGCGATATAGGCGCCAGCAACCGCACCTGTGGCGCCGGTGATGCCGGCCACGATGCGTCCGGCGTAGAGG
ATCTGCTCATGTTTGACAGCTTATCATCGATGCATAATGTGCCTGTCAAATGGACGAAGCAGGGATTCTG
CAAACCCTATGCTACTCCGTCAAGCCGTCAATTGTCTGATTCGTTACCAATTATGACAACTTGACGGCTA
CATCATTCACTTTTTCTTCACAACCGGCACGGAACTCGCTCGGGCTGGCCCCGGTGCATTTTTTAAATAC
CCGCGAGAAATAGAGTTGATCGTCAAAACCAACATTGCGACCGACGGTGGCGATAGGCATCCGGGTGGTG
CTCAAAAGCAGCTTCGCCTGGCTGATACGTTGGTCCTCGCGCCAGCTTAAGACGCTAATCCCTAACTGCT
GGCGGAAAAGATGTGACAGACGCGACGGCGACAAGCAAACATGCTGTGCGACGCTGGCGATATCAAAATT
GCTGTCTGCCAGGTGATCGCTGATGTACTGACAAGCCTCGCGTACCCGATTATCCATCGGTGGATGGAGC
GACTCGTTAATCGCTTCCATGCGCCGCAGTAACAATTGCTCAAGCAGATTTATCGCCAGCAGCTCCGAAT
AGCGCCCTTCCCCTTGCCCGGCGTTAATGATTTGCCCAAACAGGTCGCTGAAATGCGGCTGGTGCGCTTC
ATCCGGGCGAAAGAACCCCGTATTGGCAAATATTGACGGCCAGTTAAGCCATTCATGCCAGTAGGCGCGC
GGACGAAAGTAAACCCACTGGTGATACCATTCGCGAGCCTCCGGATGACGACCGTAGTGATGAATCTCTC
CTGGCGGGAACAGCAAAATATCACCCGGTCGGCAAACAAATTCTCGTCCCTGATTTTTCACCACCCCCTG
ACCGCGAATGGTGAGATTGAGAATATAACCTTTCATTCCCAGCGGTCGGTCGATAAAAAAATCGAGATAA
CCGTTGGCCTCAATCGGCGTTAAACCCGCCACCAGATGGGCATTAAACGAGTATCCCGGCAGCAGGGGAT
CATTTTGCGCTTCAGCCATACTTTTCATACTCCCGCCATTCAGAG
