>Addgene plasmid #173443 | pBN081 | depositor partial sequence | sequence record 336975 | E. coli E69 (O9a:K30) Wzc_K540M with Y705E
ATGACTTCAGTCACATCTAAGCAATCAACGATACTAGGATCTGATGAAATAGATTTAGGTCGCGTTATCG
GTGAGCTAATTGATCATCGTAAGCTTATTATATCTATAACATCGGTTTTTACCTTATTTGCAATACTCTA
TGCATTATTAGCGACTCCTATCTATGAGACGGATGCGCTAATTCAAATAGAGCAGAAGCAAGGTAATGCT
ATACTAAGCAGTCTAAGTCAGGTTTTACCTGATGGCCAACCCCAATCTGCACCTGAAACAGCTTTGCTAC
AATCTCGAATGATTCTTGGCAAAACTATAGATGATTTAAACCTTCAGATTCAAATTGAACAAAAATATTT
TCCTGTTATTGGCCGTGGGTTAGCAAGATTAATGGGAGAAAAACCAGGTAATATTGATATTACTCGGTTA
TATTTGCCTGATAGTGACGATATTAGTAATAATACTCCTAGTATAATATTAACAGTAAAAGATAAAGAAA
ATTATTCGATCAATAGCGATGGTATTCAACTCAATGGGGTTGTAGGGACGTTATTAAATGAAAAAGGGAT
ATCATTACTGGTTAACGAAATCGATGCTAAACCTGGAGATCAATTTGTTATTACACAGTTGCCTCGATTA
AAGGCCATTTCTGATCTTTTAAAAAGTTTTAGCGTTGCTGATTTGGGTAAAGATACGGGAATGTTAACGT
TGACTCTTACTGGAGATAACCCAAAAAGAATATCTCATATTTTGGACAGTATCAGTCAGAACTATCTTGC
ACAGAACATTGCTAGACAAGCTGCGCAGGATGCTAAAAGTCTCGAGTTTTTAAATCAACAATTACCCAAA
GTTCGTGCCGAATTAGATTCTGCGGAAGACAAGTTAAATGCTTATCGTAAGCAAAAAGACTCTGTTGACT
TGAATATGGAAGCTAAATCAGTACTTGATCAAATAGTTAACGTTGATAATCAACTAAATGAATTAACCTT
CCGTGAGGCAGAAGTTTCACAGCTATATACTAAGGAACATCCTACTTATAAGGCGTTAATGGAAAAACGG
CAAACACTTCAAGAAGAAAAATCTAAACTTAATAAGCGCGTTAGTAGTATGCCCTCGACCCAGCAGGAGG
TTCTGCGATTAAGTCGAGATGTTGAATCTGGTCGTGCTGTATATTTGCAATTGCTAAATCGGCAACAAGA
ATTAAACATTGCCAAATCAAGTGCTATTGGCAACGTTAGAATTATTGATAATGCTGTAACAGATCCTAAT
CCTGTAAGACCAAAGAAGACTATCATAATTGTAATAGGTGTTGTTTTAGGGCTAATCGTTTCGGTTGTAC
TGGTATTGTTCCAAGTGTTTCTACGCCGTGGTATCGAATCCCCAGAGCAACTCGAAGAAATCGGAATAAA
CGTGTATGCAAGTATTCCAATATCTGAATGGCTTACAAAAAATGCTCGTCAGTCAGGGAAAGTCAGAAAA
AATCAGTCAGACACATTGCTTGCTGTTGGTAATCCTGCCGATTTAGCTGTTGAGGCCATTCGTGGTTTAC
GCACAAGTTTGCATTTTGCAATGATGGAAGCAAAAAATAATGTCCTAATGATATCGGGTGCTAGTCCAAG
CGCAGGTATGACTTTTATTAGCAGTAACTTGGCAGCCACTATAGCAATTACAGGGAAAAAAGTTTTATTC
ATTGATGCTGACCTTCGTAAGGGATATGCTCATAAAATGTTTGGTCATAAAAACGATAAAGGATTATCTG
AGTTTTTATCTGGACAAGCCGCTGCTGAAATGATCATTGATAAAGTAGAAGGGGGGGGATTTGATTACAT
TGGTCGTGGACAAATTCCTCCAAACCCAGCTGAATTACTTATGCATCCGCGTTTTGAACAATTATTAAAT
TGGGCCTCACAAAATTATGATTTAATTATAATAGATACACCTCCAATTTTGGCAGTGACAGATGCTGCGA
TTATTGGTCGATATGCTGGAACATGTCTATTAGTCGCTCGCTTTGAAAAAAATACTGTTAAAGAAATTGA
TGTAAGTATGAAGCGGTTTGAGCAAAGTGGTGTGGTAGTCAAAGGCTGTATACTTAACGGTGTTGTAAAG
AAAGCTAGCAGCGAGTATAGATATGGCCATAATCATTATGGCTATTCTTATTATGATAAAAAACACCACC
ACCACCACCACTGA
